Addgene plasmid #123222: pCEP4-ZM197M-QES.c10-754*
Purpose: Mammalian expression plasmid for Env from the ZM197M HIV-1 isolate; C-terminal truncation; QES mutant with enhanced binding to PG16
Depositing lab: Erik Procko. Depositing organization: University of Illinois at Urbana-Champaign. Publication: Conformational engineering of HIV-1 Env based on mutational tolerance in the CD4 and PG16 bound states. Heredia JD, Park J, Choi H, Gill KS, Procko E. J Virol. 2019 Mar 20. pii: JVI.00219-19. doi: 10.1128/JVI.00219-19. PubMed 30894475.
Backbone
  Vector backbone: pCEP4
  Backbone manufacturer: Invitrogen
  Backbone size w/o insert (bp): 10393
  Total vector size (bp): 12469
  Vector type: Mammalian Expression
  Selectable markers: Hygromycin
Growth in bacteria
  Bacterial resistance: Ampicillin, 100 μg/mL
  Growth temperature: 37°C
  Growth strain: DH5alpha
  Copy number: High Copy
Gene/Insert
  Gene/Insert name: HIV-1 (ZM197M) Env (alt names: gp160; Env)
  Species: Human immunodeficiency virus 1
  Insert size (bp): 2298
  Mutation: Codon-optimized synthetic gene; Premature stop codon at position 754; Mutations V208M, V254T, V255M
  GenBank ID: ABD49673.1
  Promoter: CMV
  Tag / fusion protein: CD5 leader peptide (N terminal on insert)
  Cloning method: Restriction Enzyme; 5′ cloning site NheI (not destroyed); 3′ cloning site XhoI (not destroyed)
  Sequencing primers: 5′ CMV_fwd; 3′ EBV_rev
Terms and licenses: Academic/Nonprofit Terms; Industry Terms: Not Available to Industry
How to cite: pCEP4-ZM197M-QES.c10-754* was a gift from Erik Procko (Addgene plasmid # 123222 ; http://n2t.net/addgene:123222 ; RRID:Addgene_123222)
