[The description below was written by a language model from this plasmid's Addgene catalogue record and pLannotate feature annotations shown in this document.]
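Description:
pCEP4-ZM197M-QES.c10-754* is a mammalian expression plasmid of about 12.5 kb built on the Invitrogen pCEP4 episomal backbone. It is propagated in E. coli through a high-copy ColE1/pUC-type origin with ampicillin resistance (bla under its own promoter). For mammalian cells it carries the Epstein-Barr virus oriP origin together with an EBNA1 coding sequence, a pairing that lets the plasmid persist and replicate as an extrachromosomal episome in permissive primate cells. A hygromycin B phosphotransferase cassette, driven by an HSV thymidine kinase promoter and ended by the TK polyadenylation signal, provides selection. The automated annotation also flags several short fragments (EBV and HSV gene pieces, tetracycline resistance, rop, SV40 large T). These appear to be backbone remnants flanking the functional elements rather than expressed parts.

The payload is a codon-optimized synthetic gene for the HIV-1 envelope glycoprotein (gp160) of the ZM197M isolate, cloned between NheI and XhoI. It sits downstream of the CMV immediate-early enhancer and promoter and upstream of the SV40 polyadenylation signal. A CD5 leader peptide is fused at the N-terminus, which directs the protein into the secretory pathway. A premature stop codon at position 754 truncates the C-terminal end of the protein. The "QES" variant carries the substitutions V208M, V254T and V255M, which the record describes as enhancing binding to the antibody PG16. The associated work concerns conformational engineering of Env based on its mutational tolerance in the CD4-bound and PG16-bound states. This is consistent with using the plasmid to express this engineered Env in mammalian cells for antibody- and receptor-binding studies.
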