Features (pLannotate 1.2.2; 22 found; start..end, strand, type, name):
     46..2292    +  CDS            env (fragment): ENV_HV1Y2 - Experimental evidence at protein level: Swiss-Prot protein existence level 1. [Transmembrane protein gp41]: Acts as a class I viral fusion protein. Under the current model, the protein has at least 3 conformational states: pre-fusion native state, pre-hairpin intermediate state, and post-fusion hairpin state. During fusion of viral and target intracellular membranes, the coiled coil regions (heptad repeats) assume a trimer-of-hairpins structure, positioning the fusion peptide in close proximity to the C-terminal region of the ectodomain. The formation of this structure appears to d
   2318..2452    -  polyA_signal   SV40 poly(A) signal: SV40 polyadenylation signal
   2475..2558    -  CDS            large T antigen (fragment): large T antigen from SV40 (simian virus 40)
   2561..2601    +  CDS            rop (fragment): Rop protein, which maintains plasmids at low copy number; rop
   2713..2731    -  misc_feature   MCS (fragment): pUC18/19 multiple cloning site
   3177..4966    -  rep_origin     oriP: Epstein-Barr virus oriP replication origin (Yates et al., 2000)
   4967..5185    -  CDS            gL (fragment): GL_EBVB9 - Experimental evidence at protein level: Swiss-Prot protein existence level 1. The heterodimer glycoprotein H-glycoprotein L is required for the fusion of viral and plasma membranes leading to virus entry into the host cell. Acts as a functional inhibitor of gH and maintains gH in an inhibited form. Upon binding to host integrins, gL dissociates from gH leading to activation of the viral fusion glycoproteins gB and gH. Fusion of EBV with B-lymphocytes requires the additional receptor- binding protein gp42, which forms a complex with gH/gL. The heterodimer gH/gL targets also host EPHA
   5268..7193    -  CDS            EBNA1: Epstein-Barr nuclear antigen 1, also known as EBNA-1 crucial for latent viral infection, and for episomal amplification of vectors containing the oriP origin (Okita et al., 2013)
   7231..7575    -  CDS            BRRF2_EBVB9 (fragment): Protein inferred from homology: Swiss-Prot protein existence level 3. From Epstein-Barr virus (strain B95-8) (HHV-4) (Human herpesvirus 4).
   7578..7601    -  promoter       tet promoter (fragment): E. coli promoter for tetracycline efflux protein gene
   7714..7818    +  promoter       AmpR promoter: bla
   7819..8679    +  CDS            AmpR: β-lactamase; bla; confers resistance to ampicillin, carbenicillin, and related antibiotics
   8850..9438    +  rep_origin     ori: high-copy-number ColE1/pMB1/pBR322/pUC origin of replication
   9484..9642    -  CDS            TcR (fragment): tetracycline efflux protein; tet; confers resistance to tetracycline
   9763..9963    -  CDS            MDV035 (fragment): UL24_GAHVM - Protein inferred from homology: Swiss-Prot protein existence level 3. May play a role in the dispersal of host nucleolin from the nucleolus throughout the nucleus leading to a decrease in ribosome biogenesis. From Gallid herpesvirus 2 (strain Chicken/Md5/ATCC VR-987) (GaHV-2) (Marek's disease herpesvirus type 1).
   9952..10014   +  promoter       Mini-TK promoter: minimal herpes simplex virus (HSV) thymidine kinase promoter
  10057..11094   +  CDS            HygR: hygromycin B phosphotransferase confers resistance to hygromycin
  11136..11184   +  polyA_signal   HSV TK poly(A) signal: herpes simplex virus thymidine kinase polyadenylation signal (Cole and Stacy, 1985)
  11384..11608   +  CDS            gH (fragment): GH_HHV11 - Experimental evidence at protein level: Swiss-Prot protein existence level 1. The heterodimer glycoprotein H-glycoprotein L is required for the fusion of viral and plasma membranes leading to virus entry into the host cell. Following initial binding to host receptor, membrane fusion is mediated by the fusion machinery composed of gB and the heterodimer gH/gL. May also be involved in the fusion between the virion envelope and the outer nuclear membrane during virion morphogenesis. From Human herpesvirus 1 (strain 17) (HHV-1) (Human herpes simplex virus 1).
  11639..11664   -  CDS            bla(M) (fragment): β-lactamase lacking the signal sequence; bla(M); allows cytosolic expression of β-lactamase
  11838..12217   +  enhancer       CMV enhancer: human cytomegalovirus immediate early enhancer
  12219..12418   +  promoter       CMV promoter: human cytomegalovirus (CMV) immediate early promoter
>Addgene plasmid #123222 | pCEP4-ZM197M-QES.c10-754* | depositor full sequence | sequence record 235165 | pCEP4-ZM197M-QES.c10-754* sequence 12469 bps
GCCACCATGCCCATGGGGAGTCTCCAACCGCTGGCAACGCTGTATCTTCTCGGTATGTTGGTGGCGTCAG
TCTTGGCGGAACAACTGTGGGTTACGGTGTATTACGGTGTTCCGGTGTGGAAAGAGGCTAAAGCAACTCT
CTTCTGCGCCAGCGATGCGAAAGCCTACGAAAAAGAAGTACATAACGTGTGGGCCACCCATGCTTGCGTA
CCCACAGATCCGAATCCCCAAGAGATACCCTTGGGTAACGTGACGGAAAATTTCAATATGTGGAAGAACG
ACATGGCAGACCAAATGCACGAAGACATAATTAGTTTGTGGGACCAAAGCTTGAAACCATGCGTCAAACT
GACCCCATTGTGCGTGACTCTGAATTGCAGCGACGCTACAAGTAATACGACAAAGAATGCGACTAACACA
AACACGACTTCAACAGACAACCGAAATGCGACAAGTAACGATACCGAAATGAAAGGGGAAATTAAAGATT
GTACCTTTAATATCACAACTGAAGTCCGAGACAGAAAGACTAAGCAACGCGCACTGTTCTATAAACTTGA
TGTGGTCCCTCTGGAGGAGGAGAAAAACTCCAGCTCTAAAAACAGCTCTTACAAAGAGTACCGATTGATT
AGCTGCAACACGAGCACAATTACCCAAGCCTGTCCAAAAATGTCTTTTGACCCAATTCCGATCCACTACT
GCGCTCCAGCAGGCTATGCGATACTTAAATGTAACAATAAAACATTCAACGGTACCGGACCATGTCATAA
CGTCAGTACGGTTCAGTGCACGCACGGGATAAAACCAACTATGTCTACACAACTGCTTCTTAACGGTTCT
CTTGCCGAGGAGGAAATCATCATACGGTCTGAGAACCTGACTGACAACACTAAAACAATTATAGTGCATT
TGAACGAGTCAGTCGAGATTGAATGCGTTAGGCCCAATAATAACACGAGGAAAAGCGTCAGAATCGGTCC
CGGGCAAACTTTCTTCGCTACAGGGGAAATCATAGGTGACATTCGCCAGGCGCATTGCGATCTTTCAAAG
TCTAATTGGACCACGACGCTTAAAAGGATTGAGAAGAAATTGAAGGAACACTTCAATAACGCTACCATCA
AGTTTGAATCTTCCGCTGGCGGCGACCTTGAGATCACTACCCATTCTTTTAATTGTCGCGGCGAGTTCTT
CTATTGTAATACGTCTGGCCTCTTCAACTCTTCTCTGCTGAACGATACAGACGGAACGAGCAACTCTACT
TCTAATGCAACCATCACGCTCCCGTGCCGCATAAAACAAATCATCAATATGTGGCAGGAAGTGGGGCGGG
CAATGTACGCCTCACCGATTGCCGGGATCATAACATGCAAAAGTAACATCACCGGGCTCTTGCTCACACG
AGACGGTGGGAATAAAAGCGCAGGGATAGAGACCTTTCGCCCAGGGGGCGGGAACATGAAAGATAATTGG
CGATCCGAGCTGTATAAATACAAGGTGGTTGAAATCAAACCCCTTGGGATTGCACCTACTAGCGCGAAAC
GGCGGGTCGTCGAAAGAGAGAAAAGAGCCGCGGGGATCGGCGCGGTAATATTGGGCTTTCTCGGCGCAGC
GGGTTCAACTATGGGCGCTGCTAGTGTGATGCTTACTGTCCAGGCACGACAGTTGTTGAGTGGTATTGTT
CAGCAACAATCTAACCTGCTTCGCGCTATCGAGGCACAACAGCATATGTTGCAACTTACAGTATGGGGAA
TTAAACAACTGCAAACTCGGGTACTGGCTATCGAGCGCTACCTTAAGGATCAGCAATTGCTTGGTTTGTG
GGGGTGCAGTGGTAAACTGATCTGTACCACAGCGGTACCCTGGAACACCAGTTGGTCTAACAAAAGCAAA
GACGAAATATGGGACAACATGACATGGATGCAGTGGGATCGGGAAATAGATAACTACACCCAGGTCATCT
ACCAACTTCTCGAAGTATCTCAGAATCAGCAGGAGAAGAACGAGAATGATCTCCTTGCTTTGGATAAGTG
GAACAGCCTGTGGAGTTGGTTTGATATAACGAAGTGGCTCTGGTACATTAAGATATTTATCATGATCGTT
GGGGGTTTGATTGGTTTGAGGATTATTTTTGCTGTATTGTCAGTGGTCAATCGGGTACGGCAGGGTTATT
CCCCGCTCTCCTTCCAAACGCTGATTCCCAATCCACGGGGACCCGACAGACCAGGAGGTATTGAGGAAGA
GGGTGGCGAGCAAGATAAGAATAGGTCAACGAGATTGGTTAGCGGCTTTTTGTGATAACTCGAGGCCGGC
AAGGCCGGATCCAGACATGATAAGATACATTGATGAGTTTGGACAAACCACAACTAGAATGCAGTGAAAA
AAATGCTTTATTTGTGAAATTTGTGATGCTATTGCTTTATTTGTAACCATTATAAGCTGCAATAAACAAG
TTAACAACAACAATTGCATTCATTTTATGTTTCAGGTTCAGGGGGAGGTGTGGGAGGTTTTTTAAAGCAA
GTAAAACCTCTACAAATGTGGTATGGCTGATTATGATCCGGCTGCCTCGCGCGTTTCGGTGATGACGGTG
AAAACCTCTGACACATGCAGCTCCCGGAGACGGTCACAGCTTGTCTGTAAGCGGATGCCGGGAGCAGACA
AGCCCGTCAGGGCGCGTCAGCGGGTGTTGGCGGGTGTCGGGGCGCAGCCATGAGGTCGACTCTAGAGGAT
CGATCCCCGCCCCGGACGAACTAAACCTGACTACGACATCTCTGCCCCTTCTTCGCGGGGCAGTGCATGT
AATCCCTTCAGTTGGTTGGTACAACTTGCCAACTGGGCCCTGTTCCACATGTGACACGGGGGGGGACCAA
ACACAAAGGGGTTCTCTGACTGTAGTTGACATCCTTATAAATGGATGTGCACATTTGCCAACACTGAGTG
GCTTTCATCCTGGAGCAGACTTTGCAGTCTGTGGACTGCAACACAACATTGCCTTTATGTGTAACTCTTG
GCTGAAGCTCTTACACCAATGCTGGGGGACATGTACCTCCCAGGGGCCCAGGAAGACTACGGGAGGCTAC
ACCAACGTCAATCAGAGGGGCCTGTGTAGCTACCGATAAGCGGACCCTCAAGAGGGCATTAGCAATAGTG
TTTATAAGGCCCCCTTGTTAACCCTAAACGGGTAGCATATGCTTCCCGGGTAGTAGTATATACTATCCAG
ACTAACCCTAATTCAATAGCATATGTTACCCAACGGGAAGCATATGCTATCGAATTAGGGTTAGTAAAAG
GGTCCTAAGGAACAGCGATATCTCCCACCCCATGAGCTGTCACGGTTTTATTTACATGGGGTCAGGATTC
CACGAGGGTAGTGAACCATTTTAGTCACAAGGGCAGTGGCTGAAGATCAAGGAGCGGGCAGTGAACTCTC
CTGAATCTTCGCCTGCTTCTTCATTCTCCTTCGTTTAGCTAATAGAATAACTGCTGAGTTGTGAACAGTA
AGGTGTATGTGAGGTGCTCGAAAACAAGGTTTCAGGTGACGCCCCCAGAATAAAATTTGGACGGGGGGTT
CAGTGGTGGCATTGTGCTATGACACCAATATAACCCTCACAAACCCCTTGGGCAATAAATACTAGTGTAG
GAATGAAACATTCTGAATATCTTTAACAATAGAAATCCATGGGGTGGGGACAAGCCGTAAAGACTGGATG
TCCATCTCACACGAATTTATGGCTATGGGCAACACATAATCCTAGTGCAATATGATACTGGGGTTATTAA
GATGTGTCCCAGGCAGGGACCAAGACAGGTGAACCATGTTGTTACACTCTATTTGTAACAAGGGGAAAGA
GAGTGGACGCCGACAGCAGCGGACTCCACTGGTTGTCTCTAACACCCCCGAAAATTAAACGGGGCTCCAC
GCCAATGGGGCCCATAAACAAAGACAAGTGGCCACTCTTTTTTTTGAAATTGTGGAGTGGGGGCACGCGT
CAGCCCCCACACGCCGCCCTGCGGTTTTGGACTGTAAAATAAGGGTGTAATAACTTGGCTGATTGTAACC
CCGCTAACCACTGCGGTCAAACCACTTGCCCACAAAACCACTAATGGCACCCCGGGGAATACCTGCATAA
GTAGGTGGGCGGGCCAAGATAGGGGCGCGATTGCTGCGATCTGGAGGACAAATTACACACACTTGCGCCT
GAGCGCCAAGCACAGGGTTGTTGGTCCTCATATTCACGAGGTCGCTGAGAGCACGGTGGGCTAATGTTGC
CATGGGTAGCATATACTACCCAAATATCTGGATAGCATATGCTATCCTAATCTATATCTGGGTAGCATAG
GCTATCCTAATCTATATCTGGGTAGCATATGCTATCCTAATCTATATCTGGGTAGTATATGCTATCCTAA
TTTATATCTGGGTAGCATAGGCTATCCTAATCTATATCTGGGTAGCATATGCTATCCTAATCTATATCTG
GGTAGTATATGCTATCCTAATCTGTATCCGGGTAGCATATGCTATCCTAATAGAGATTAGGGTAGTATAT
GCTATCCTAATTTATATCTGGGTAGCATATACTACCCAAATATCTGGATAGCATATGCTATCCTAATCTA
TATCTGGGTAGCATATGCTATCCTAATCTATATCTGGGTAGCATAGGCTATCCTAATCTATATCTGGGTA
GCATATGCTATCCTAATCTATATCTGGGTAGTATATGCTATCCTAATTTATATCTGGGTAGCATAGGCTA
TCCTAATCTATATCTGGGTAGCATATGCTATCCTAATCTATATCTGGGTAGTATATGCTATCCTAATCTG
TATCCGGGTAGCATATGCTATCCTCATGCATATACAGTCAGCATATGATACCCAGTAGTAGAGTGGGAGT
GCTATCCTTTGCATATGCCGCCACCTCCCAAGGGGGCGTGAATTTTCGCTGCTTGTCCTTTTCCTGCTGG
TTGCTCCCATTCTTAGGTGAATTTAAGGAGGCCAGGCTAAAGCCGTCGCATGTCTGATTGCTCACCAGGT
AAATGTCGCTAATGTTTTCCAACGCGAGAAGGTGTTGAGCGCGGAGCTGAGTGACGTGACAACATGGGTA
TGCCCAATTGCCCCATGTTGGGAGGACGAAAATGGTGACAAGACAGATGGCCAGAAATACACCAACAGCA
CGCATGATGTCTACTGGGGATTTATTCTTTAGTGCGGGGGAATACACGGCTTTTAATACGATTGAGGGCG
TCTCCTAACAAGTTACATCACTCCTGCCCTTCCTCACCCTCATCTCCATCACCTCCTTCATCTCCGTCAT
CTCCGTCATCACCCTCCGCGGCAGCCCCTTCCACCATAGGTGGAAACCAGGGAGGCAAATCTACTCCATC
GTCAAAGCTGCACACAGTCACCCTGATATTGCAGGTAGGAGCGGGCTTTGTCATAACAAGGTCCTTAATC
GCATCCTTCAAAACCTCAGCAAATATATGAGTTTGTAAAAAGACCATGAAATAACAGACAATGGACTCCC
TTAGCGGGCCAGGTTGTGGGCCGGGTCCAGGGGCCATTCCAAAGGGGAGACGACTCAATGGTGTAAGACG
ACATTGTGGAATAGCAAGGGCAGTTCCTCGCCTTAGGTTGTAAAGGGAGGTCTTACTACCTCCATATACG
AACACACCGGCGACCCAAGTTCCTTCGTCGGTAGTCCTTTCTACGTGACTCCTAGCCAGGAGAGCTCTTA
AACCTTCTGCAATGTTCTCAAATTTCGGGTTGGAACCTCCTTGACCACGATGCTTTCCAAACCACCCTCC
TTTTTTGCGCCTGCCTCCATCACCCTGACCCCGGGGTCCAGTGCTTGGGCCTTCTCCTGGGTCATCTGCG
GGGCCCTGCTCTATCGCTCCCGGGGGCACGTCAGGCTCACCATCTGGGCCACCTTCTTGGTGGTATTCAA
AATAATCGGCTTCCCCTACAGGGTGGAAAAATGGCCTTCTACCTGGAGGGGGCCTGCGCGGTGGAGACCC
GGATGATGATGACTGACTACTGGGACTCCTGGGCCTCTTTTCTCCACGTCCACGACCTCTCCCCCTGGCT
CTTTCACGACTTCCCCCCCTGGCTCTTTCACGTCCTCTACCCCGGCGGCCTCCACTACCTCCTCGACCCC
GGCCTCCACTACCTCCTCGACCCCGGCCTCCACTGCCTCCTCGACCCCGGCCTCCACCTCCTGCTCCTGC
CCCTCCTGCTCCTGCCCCTCCTCCTGCTCCTGCCCCTCCTGCCCCTCCTGCTCCTGCCCCTCCTGCCCCT
CCTGCTCCTGCCCCTCCTGCCCCTCCTGCTCCTGCCCCTCCTGCCCCTCCTCCTGCTCCTGCCCCTCCTG
CCCCTCCTCCTGCTCCTGCCCCTCCTGCCCCTCCTGCTCCTGCCCCTCCTGCCCCTCCTGCTCCTGCCCC
TCCTGCCCCTCCTGCTCCTGCCCCTCCTGCTCCTGCCCCTCCTGCTCCTGCCCCTCCTGCTCCTGCCCCT
CCTGCCCCTCCTGCCCCTCCTCCTGCTCCTGCCCCTCCTGCTCCTGCCCCTCCTGCCCCTCCTGCCCCTC
CTGCTCCTGCCCCTCCTCCTGCTCCTGCCCCTCCTGCCCCTCCTGCCCCTCCTCCTGCTCCTGCCCCTCC
TGCCCCTCCTCCTGCTCCTGCCCCTCCTCCTGCTCCTGCCCCTCCTGCCCCTCCTGCCCCTCCTCCTGCT
CCTGCCCCTCCTGCCCCTCCTCCTGCTCCTGCCCCTCCTCCTGCTCCTGCCCCTCCTGCCCCTCCTGCCC
CTCCTCCTGCTCCTGCCCCTCCTCCTGCTCCTGCCCCTCCTGCCCCTCCTGCCCCTCCTGCCCCTCCTCC
TGCTCCTGCCCCTCCTCCTGCTCCTGCCCCTCCTGCTCCTGCCCCTCCCGCTCCTGCTCCTGCTCCTGTT
CCACCGTGGGTCCCTTTGCAGCCAATGCAACTTGGACGTTTTTGGGGTCTCCGGACACCATCTCTATGTC
TTGGCCCTGATCCTGAGCCGCCCGGGGCTCCTGGTCTTCCGCCTCCTCGTCCTCGTCCTCTTCCCCGTCC
TCGTCCATGGTTATCACCCCCTCTTCTTTGAGGTCCACTGCCGCCGGAGCCTTCTGGTCCAGATGTGTCT
CCCTTCTCTCCTAGGCCATTTCCAGGTCCTGTACCTGGCCCCTCGTCAGACATGATTCACACTAAAAGAG
ATCAATAGACATCTTTATTAGACGACGCTCAGTGAATACAGGGAGTGCAGACTCCTGCCCCCTCCAACAG
CCCCCCCACCCTCATCCCCTTCATGGTCGCTGTCAGACAGATCCAGGTCTGAAAATTCCCCATCCTCCGA
ACCATCCTCGTCCTCATCACCAATTACTCGCAGCCCGGAAAACTCCCGCTGAACATCCTCAAGATTTGCG
TCCTGAGCCTCAAGCCAGGCCTCAAATTCCTCGTCCCCCTTTTTGCTGGACGGTAGGGATGGGGATTCTC
GGGACCCCTCCTCTTCCTCTTCAAGGTCACCAGACAGAGATGCTACTGGGGCAACGGAAGAAAAGCTGGG
TGCGGCCTGTGAGGATCAGCTTATCGATGATAAGCTGTCAAACATGAGAATTCTTGAAGACGAAAGGGCC
TCGTGATACGCCTATTTTTATAGGTTAATGTCATGATAATAATGGTTTCTTAGACGTCAGGTGGCACTTT
TCGGGGAAATGTGCGCGGAACCCCTATTTGTTTATTTTTCTAAATACATTCAAATATGTATCCGCTCATG
AGACAATAACCCTGATAAATGCTTCAATAATATTGAAAAAGGAAGAGTATGAGTATTCAACATTTCCGTG
TCGCCCTTATTCCCTTTTTTGCGGCATTTTGCCTTCCTGTTTTTGCTCACCCAGAAACGCTGGTGAAAGT
AAAAGATGCTGAAGATCAGTTGGGTGCACGAGTGGGTTACATCGAACTGGATCTCAACAGCGGTAAGATC
CTTGAGAGTTTTCGCCCCGAAGAACGTTTTCCAATGATGAGCACTTTTAAAGTTCTGCTATGTGGCGCGG
TATTATCCCGTGTTGACGCCGGGCAAGAGCAACTCGGTCGCCGCATACACTATTCTCAGAATGACTTGGT
TGAGTACTCACCAGTCACAGAAAAGCATCTTACGGATGGCATGACAGTAAGAGAATTATGCAGTGCTGCC
ATAACCATGAGTGATAACACTGCGGCCAACTTACTTCTGACAACGATCGGAGGACCGAAGGAGCTAACCG
CTTTTTTGCACAACATGGGGGATCATGTAACTCGCCTTGATCGTTGGGAACCGGAGCTGAATGAAGCCAT
ACCAAACGACGAGCGTGACACCACGATGCCTGCAGCAATGGCAACAACGTTGCGCAAACTATTAACTGGC
GAACTACTTACTCTAGCTTCCCGGCAACAATTAATAGACTGGATGGAGGCGGATAAAGTTGCAGGACCAC
TTCTGCGCTCGGCCCTTCCGGCTGGCTGGTTTATTGCTGATAAATCTGGAGCCGGTGAGCGTGGGTCTCG
CGGTATCATTGCAGCACTGGGGCCAGATGGTAAGCCCTCCCGTATCGTAGTTATCTACACGACGGGGAGT
CAGGCAACTATGGATGAACGAAATAGACAGATCGCTGAGATAGGTGCCTCACTGATTAAGCATTGGTAAC
TGTCAGACCAAGTTTACTCATATATACTTTAGATTGATTTAAAACTTCATTTTTAATTTAAAAGGATCTA
GGTGAAGATCCTTTTTGATAATCTCATGACCAAAATCCCTTAACGTGAGTTTTCGTTCCACTGAGCGTCA
GACCCCGTAGAAAAGATCAAAGGATCTTCTTGAGATCCTTTTTTTCTGCGCGTAATCTGCTGCTTGCAAA
CAAAAAAACCACCGCTACCAGCGGTGGTTTGTTTGCCGGATCAAGAGCTACCAACTCTTTTTCCGAAGGT
AACTGGCTTCAGCAGAGCGCAGATACCAAATACTGTCCTTCTAGTGTAGCCGTAGTTAGGCCACCACTTC
AAGAACTCTGTAGCACCGCCTACATACCTCGCTCTGCTAATCCTGTTACCAGTGGCTGCTGCCAGTGGCG
ATAAGTCGTGTCTTACCGGGTTGGACTCAAGACGATAGTTACCGGATAAGGCGCAGCGGTCGGGCTGAAC
GGGGGGTTCGTGCACACAGCCCAGCTTGGAGCGAACGACCTACACCGAACTGAGATACCTACAGCGTGAG
CTATGAGAAAGCGCCACGCTTCCCGAAGGGAGAAAGGCGGACAGGTATCCGGTAAGCGGCAGGGTCGGAA
CAGGAGAGCGCACGAGGGAGCTTCCAGGGGGAAACGCCTGGTATCTTTATAGTCCTGTCGGGTTTCGCCA
CCTCTGACTTGAGCGTCGATTTTTGTGATGCTCGTCAGGGGGGCGGAGCCTATGGAAAAACGCCAGCAAC
GCGGCCTTTTTACGGTTCCTGGCCTTTTGCTGGCCTTGAAGCTGTCCCTGATGGTCGTCATCTACCTGCC
TGGACAGCATGGCCTGCAACGCGGGCATCCCGATGCCGCCGGAAGCGAGAAGAATCATAATGGGGAAGGC
CATCCAGCCTCGCGTCGCGAACGCCAGCAAGACGTAGCCCAGCGCGTCGGCCCCGAGATGCGCCGCGTGC
GGCTGCTGGAGATGGCGGACGCGATGGATATGTTCTGCCAAGGGTTGGTTTGCGCATTCACAGTTCTCCG
CAAGAATTGATTGGCTCCAATTCTTGGAGTGGTGAATCCGTTAGCGAGGTGCCGCCCTGCTTCATCCCCG
TGGCCCGTTGCTCGCGTTTGCTGGCGGTGTCCCCGGAAGAAATATATTTGCATGTCTTTAGTTCTATGAT
GACACAAACCCCGCCCAGCGTCTTGTCATTGGCGAATTCGAACACGCAGATGCAGTCGGGGCGGCGCGGT
CCGAGGTCCACTTCGCATATTAAGGTGACGCGTGTGGCCTCGAACACCGAGCGACCCTGCAGCGACCCGC
TTAACAGCGTCAACAGCGTGCCGCAGATCCCGGGGGGCAATGAGATATGAAAAAGCCTGAACTCACCGCG
ACGTCTGTCGAGAAGTTTCTGATCGAAAAGTTCGACAGCGTCTCCGACCTGATGCAGCTCTCGGAGGGCG
AAGAATCTCGTGCTTTCAGCTTCGATGTAGGAGGGCGTGGATATGTCCTGCGGGTAAATAGCTGCGCCGA
TGGTTTCTACAAAGATCGTTATGTTTATCGGCACTTTGCATCGGCCGCGCTCCCGATTCCGGAAGTGCTT
GACATTGGGGAATTCAGCGAGAGCCTGACCTATTGCATCTCCCGCCGTGCACAGGGTGTCACGTTGCAAG
ACCTGCCTGAAACCGAACTGCCCGCTGTTCTGCAGCCGGTCGCGGAGGCCATGGATGCGATCGCTGCGGC
CGATCTTAGCCAGACGAGCGGGTTCGGCCCATTCGGACCGCAAGGAATCGGTCAATACACTACATGGCGT
GATTTCATATGCGCGATTGCTGATCCCCATGTGTATCACTGGCAAACTGTGATGGACGACACCGTCAGTG
CGTCCGTCGCGCAGGCTCTCGATGAGCTGATGCTTTGGGCCGAGGACTGCCCCGAAGTCCGGCACCTCGT
GCACGCGGATTTCGGCTCCAACAATGTCCTGACGGACAATGGCCGCATAACAGCGGTCATTGACTGGAGC
GAGGCGATGTTCGGGGATTCCCAATACGAGGTCGCCAACATCTTCTTCTGGAGGCCGTGGTTGGCTTGTA
TGGAGCAGCAGACGCGCTACTTCGAGCGGAGGCATCCGGAGCTTGCAGGATCGCCGCGGCTCCGGGCGTA
TATGCTCCGCATTGGTCTTGACCAACTCTATCAGAGCTTGGTTGACGGCAATTTCGATGATGCAGCTTGG
GCGCAGGGTCGATGCGACGCAATCGTCCGATCCGGAGCCGGGACTGTCGGGCGTACACAAATCGCCCGCA
GAAGCGCGGCCGTCTGGACCGATGGCTGTGTAGAAGTACTCGCCGATAGTGGAAACCGACGCCCCAGCAC
TCGTCCGGATCGGGAGATGGGGGAGGCTAACTGAAACACGGAAGGAGACAATACCGGAAGGAACCCGCGC
TATGACGGCAATAAAAAGACAGAATAAAACGCACGGGTGTTGGGTCGTTTGTTCATAAACGCGGGGTTCG
GTCCCAGGGCTGGCACTCTGTCGATACCCCACCGAGACCCCATTGGGGCCAATACGCCCGCGTTTCTTCC
TTTTCCCCACCCCACCCCCCAAGTTCGGGTGAAGGCCCAGGGCTCGCAGCCAACGTCGGGGCGGCAGGCC
CTGCCATAGCCACTGGCCCCGTGGGTTAGGGACGGGGTCCCCCATGGGGAATGGTTTATGGTTCGTGGGG
GTTATTATTTTGGGCGTTGCGTGGGGTCAGGTCCACGACTGGACTGAGCAGACAGACCCATGGTTTTTGG
ATGGCCTGGGCATGGACCGCATGTACTGGCGCGACACGAACACCGGGCGTCTGTGGCTGCCAAACACCCC
CGACCCCCAAAAACCACCGCGCGGATTTCTGGCGTGCCAAGCTAGTCGACCAATTCTCATGTTTGACAGC
TTATCATCGCAGATCCGGGCAACGTTGTTGCCATTGCTGCAGGCGCAGAACTGGTAGGTATGGAAGATCT
ATACATTGAATCAATATTGGCAATTAGCCATATTAGTCATTGGTTATATAGCATAAATCAATATTGGCTA
TTGGCCATTGCATACGTTGTATCTATATCATAATATGTACATTTATATTGGCTCATGTCCAATATGACCG
CCATGTTGACATTGATTATTGACTAGTTATTAATAGTAATCAATTACGGGGTCATTAGTTCATAGCCCAT
ATATGGAGTTCCGCGTTACATAACTTACGGTAAATGGCCCGCCTGGCTGACCGCCCAACGACCCCCGCCC
ATTGACGTCAATAATGACGTATGTTCCCATAGTAACGCCAATAGGGACTTTCCATTGACGTCAATGGGTG
GAGTATTTACGGTAAACTGCCCACTTGGCAGTACATCAAGTGTATCATATGCCAAGTCCGCCCCCTATTG
ACGTCAATGACGGTAAATGGCCCGCCTGGCATTATGCCCAGTACATGACCTTACGGGACTTTCCTACTTG
GCAGTACATCTACGTATTAGTCATCGCTATTACCATGGTGATGCGGTTTTGGCAGTACACCAATGGGCGT
GGATAGCGGTTTGACTCACGGGGATTTCCAAGTCTCCACCCCATTGACGTCAATGGGAGTTTGTTTTGGC
ACCAAAATCAACGGGACTTTCCAAAATGTCGTAATAACCCCGCCCCGTTGACGCAAATGGGCGGTAGGCG
TGTACGGTGGGAGGTCTATATAAGCAGAGCTCGTTTAGTGAACCGTCAGATCTCTAGAAGCTGGGTACCA
GCTGCTAGC
