>Addgene plasmid #123222 | pCEP4-ZM197M-QES.c10-754* | addgene partial sequence | sequence record 240384 | Addgene Partial NGS Result
CCTGGCCCGCTAAGGGAGTCCATTGTCTGTTATTTCATGGTCTTTTTACAAACTCATATATTTGCTGAGG
TTTTGAAGGATGCGATTAAGGACCTTGTTATGACAAAGCCCGCTCCTACCTGCAATATCAGGGTGACTGT
GTGCAGCTTTGACGATGGAGTAGATTTGCCTCCCTGGTTTCCACCTATGGTGGAAGGGGCTGCCGCGGAG
GGTGATGACGGAGATGACGGAGATGAAGGAGGTGATGGAGATGAGGGTGAGGAAGGGCAGGAGTGATGTA
ACTTGTTAGGAGACGCCCTCAATCGTATTAAAAGCCGTGTATTCCCCCGCACTAAAGAATAAATCCCCAG
TAGACATCATGCGTGCTGTTGGTGTATTTCTGGCCATCTGTCTTGTCACCATTTTCGTCCTCCCAACATG
GGGCAATTGGGCATACCCATGTTGTCACGTCACTCAGCTCCGCGCTCAACACCTTCTCGCGTTGGAAAAC
ATTAGCGACATTTACCTGGTGAGCAATCAGACATGCGACGGCTTTAGCCTGGCCTCCTTAAATTCACCTA
AGAATGGGAGCAACCAGCAGGAAAAGGACAAGCAGCGAAAATTCACGCCCCCTTGGGAGGTGGCGGCATA
TGCAAAGGATAGCACTCCCACTCTACTACTGGGTATCATATGCTGACTGTATATGCATGAGGATAGCATA
TGCTACCCGGATACAGATTAGGATAGCATATACTACCCAGATATAGATTAGGATAGCATATGCTACCCAG
ATATAGATTAGGATAGCCTATGCTACCCAGATATAAATTAGGATAGCATATACTACCCAGATATAGATTA
GGATAGCATATGCTACCCAGATATAGATTAGGATAGCCTATGCTACCCAGATATAGATTAGGATAGCATA
TGCTACCCAGATATAGATTAGGATAGCATATGCTATCCAGATATTTGGGTAGTATATGCTACCCAGATAT
AAATTAGGATAGCATATACTACCCTAATCTCTATTAGGATAGCATATGCTACCCGGATACAGATTAGGAT
AGCATATACTACCCAGATATAGATTAGGATAGCATATGCTACCCAGATATAGATTAGGATAGCCTATGCT
ACCCAGATATAAATTAGGATAGCATATACTACCCAGATATAGATTAGGATAGCATATGCTACCCAGATAT
AGATTAGGATAGCCTATGCTACCCAGATATAGATTAGGATAGCATATGCTATCCAGATATTTGGGTAGTA
TATGCTACCCATGGCAACATTAGCCCACCGTGCTCTCAGCGACCTCGTGAATATGAGGACCAACAACCCT
GTGCTTGGCGCTCAGGCGCAAGTGTGTGTAATTTGTCCTCCAGATCGCAGCAATCGCGCCCCTATCTTGG
CCCGCCCACCTACTTATGCAGGTATTCCCCGGGGTGCCATTAGTGGTTTTGTGGGCAAGTGGTTTGACCG
CAGTGGTTAGCGGGGTTACAATCAGCCAAGTTATTACACCCTTATTTTACAGTCCAAAACCGCAGGGCGG
CGTGTGGGGGCTGACGCGTGCCCCCACTCCACAATTTCAAAAAAAAGAGTGGCCACTTGTCTTTGTTTAT
GGGCCCCATTGGCGTGGAGCCCCGTTTAATTTTCGGGGGTGTTAGAGACAACCAGTGGAGTCCGCTGCTG
TCGGCGTCCACTCTCTTTCCCCTTGTTACAAATAGAGTGTAACAACATGGTTCACCTGTCTTGGTCCCTG
CCTGGGACACATCTTAATAACCCCAGTATCATATTGCACTAGGATTATGTGTTGCCCATAGCCATAAATT
CGTGTGAGATGGACATCCAGTCTTTACGGCTTGTCCCCACCCCATGGATTTCTATTGTTAAAGATATTCA
GAATGTTTCATTCCTACACTAGTATTTATTGCCCAAGGGGTTTGTGAGGGTTATATTGGTGTCATAGCAC
AATGCCACCACTGAACCCCCCGTCCAAATTTTATTCTGGGGGCGTCACCTGAAACCTTGTTTTCGAGCAC
CTCACATACACCTTACTGTTCACAACTCAGCAGTTATTCTATTAGCTAAACGAAGGAGAATGAAGAAGCA
GGCGAAGATTCAGGAGAGTTCACTGCCCGCTCCTTGATCTTCAGCCACTGCCCTTGTGACTAAAATGGTT
CACTACCCTCGTGGAATCCTGACCCCATGTAAATAAAACCGTGACAGCTCATGGGGTGGGAGATATCGCT
GTTCCTTAGGACCCTTTTACTAACCCTAATTCGATAGCATATGCTTCCCGTTGGGTAACATATGCTATTG
AATTAGGGTTAGTCTGGATAGTATATACTACTACCCGGGAAGCATATGCTACCCGTTTAGGGTTAACAAG
GGGGCCTTATAAACACTATTGCTAATGCCCTCTTGAGGGTCCGCTTATCGGTAGCTACACAGGCCCCTCT
GATTGACGTTGGTGTAGCCTCCCGTAGTCTTCCTGGGCCCCTGGGAGGTACATGTCCCCCAGCATTGGTG
TAAGAGCTTCAGCCAAGAGTTACACATAAAGGCAATGTTGTGTTGCAGTCCACAGACTGCAAAGTCTGCT
CCAGGATGAAAGCCACTCAGTGTTGGCAAATGTGCACATCCATTTATAAGGATGTCAACTACAGTCAGAG
AACCCCTTTGTGTTTGGTCCCCCCCCGTGTCACATGTGGAACAGGGCCCAGTTGGCAAGTTGTACCAACC
AACTGAAGGGATTACATGCACTGCCCCGCGAAGAAGGGGCAGAGATGTCGTAGTCAGGTTTAGTTCGTCC
GGGGCGGGGATCGATCCTCTAGAGTCGACCTCATGGCTGCGCCCCGACACCCGCCAACACCCGCTGACGC
GCCCTGACGGGCTTGTCTGCTCCCGGCATCCGCTTACAGACAAGCTGTGACCGTCTCCGGGAGCTGCATG
TGTCAGAGGTTTTCACCGTCATCACCGAAACGCGCGAGGCAGCCGGATCATAATCAGCCATACCACATTT
GTAGAGGTTTTACTTGCTTTAAAAAACCTCCCACACCTCCCCCTGAACCTGAAACATAAAATGAATGCAA
TTGTTGTTGTTAACTTGTTTATTGCAGCTTATAATGGTTACAAATAAAGCAATAGCATCACAAATTTCAC
AAATAAAGCATTTTTTTCACTGCATTCTAGTTGTGGTTTGTCCAAACTCATCAATGTATCTTATCATGTC
TGGATCCGGCCTTGCCGGCCTCGAGTTATCACAAAAAGCCGCTAACCAATCTCGTTGACCTATTCTTATC
TTGCTCGCCACCCTCTTCCTCAATACCTCCTGGTCTGTCGGGTCCCCGTGGATTGGGAATCAGCGTTTGG
AAGGAGAGCGGGGAATAACCCTGCCGTACCCGATTGACCACTGACAATACAGCAAAAATAATCCTCAAAC
CAATCAAACCCCCAACGATCATGATAAATATCTTAATGTACCAGAGCCACTTCGTTATATCAAACCAACT
CCACAGGCTGTTCCACTTATCCAAAGCAAGGAGATCATTCTCGTTCTTCTCCTGCTGATTCTGAGATACT
TCGAGAAGTTGGTAGATGACCTGGGTGTAGTTATCTATTTCCCGATCCCACTGCATCCATGTCATGTTGT
CCCATATTTCGTCTTTGCTTTTGTTAGACCAACTGGTGTTCCAGGGTACCGCTGTGGTACAGATCAGTTT
ACCACTGCACCCCCACAAACCAAGCAATTGCTGATCCTTAAGGTAGCGCTCGATAGCCAGTACCCGAGTT
TGCAGTTGTTTAATTCCCCATACTGTAAGTTGCAACATATGCTGTTGTGCCTCGATAGCGCGAAGCAGGT
TAGATTGTTGCTGAACAATACCACTCAACAACTGTCGTGCCTGGACAGTAAGCATCACACTAGCAGCGCC
CATAGTTGAACCCGCTGCGCCGAGAAAGCCCAATATTACCGCGCCGATCCCCGCGGCTCTTTTCTCTCTT
TCGACGACCCGCCGTTTCGCGCTAGTAGGTGCAATCCCAAGGGGTTTGATTTCAACCACCTTGTATTTAT
ACAGCTCGGATCGCCAATTATCTTTCATGTTCCCGCCCCCTGGGCGAAAGGTCTCTATCCCTGCGCTTTT
ATTCCCACCGTCTCGTGTGAGCAAGAGCCCGGTGATGTTACTTTTGCATGTTATGATCCCGGCAATCGGT
GAGGCGTACATTGCCCGCCCCACTTCCTGCCACATATTGATGATTTGTTTTATGCGGCACGGGAGCGTGA
TGGTTGCATTAGAAGTAGAGTTGCTCGTTCCGTCTGTATCGTTCAGCAGAGAAGAGTTGAAGAGGCCAGA
CGTATTACAATAGAAGAACTCGCCGCGACAATTAAAAGAATGGGTAGTGATCTCAAGGTCGCCGCCAGCG
GAAGATTCAAACTTGATGGTAGCGTTATTGAAGTGTTCCTTCAATTTCTTCTCAATCCTTTTAAGCGTCG
TGGTCCAATTAGACTTTGAAAGATCGCAATGCGCCTGGCGAATGTCACCTATGATTTCCCCTGTAGCGAA
GAAAGTTTGCCCGGGACCGATTCTGACGCTTTTCCTCGTGTTATTATTGGGCCTAACGCATTCAATCTCG
ACTGACTCGTTCAAATGCACTATAATTGTTTTAGTGTTGTCAGTCAGGTTCTCAGACCGTATGATGATTT
CCTCCTCGGCAAGAGAACCGTTAAGAAGCAGTTGTGTAGACATAGTTGGTTTTATCCCGTGCGTGCACTG
AACCGTACTGACGTTATGACATGGTCCGGTACCGTTGAATGTTTTATTGTTACATTTAAGTATCGCATAG
CCTGCTGGAGCGCAGTAGTGGATCGGAATTGGGTCAAAAGACATTTTTGGACAGGCTTGGGTAATTGTGC
TCGTGTTGCAGCTAATCAATCGGTACTCTTTGTAAGAGCTGTTTTTAGAGCTGGAGTTTTTCTCCTCCTC
CAGAGGGACCACATCAAGTTTATAGAACAGTGCGCGTTGCTTAGTCTTTCTGTCTCGGACTTCAGTTGTG
ATATTAAAGGTACAATCTTTAATTTCCCCTTTCATTTCGGTATCGTTACTTGTCGCATTTCGGTTGTCTG
TTGAAGTCGTGTTTGTGTTAGTCGCATTCTTTGTCGTATTACTTGTAGCGTCGCTGCAATTCAGAGTCAC
GCACAATGGGGTCAGTTTGACGCATGGTTTCAAGCTTTGGTCCCACAAACTAATTATGTCTTCGTGCATT
TGGTCTGCCATGTCGTTCTTCCACATATTGAAATTTTCCGTCACGTTACCCAAGGGTATCTCTTGGGGAT
TCGGATCTGTGGGTACGCAAGCATGGGTGGCCCACACGTTATGTACTTCTTTTTCGTAGGCTTTCGCATC
GCTGGCGCAGAAGAGAGTTGCTTTAGCCTCTTTCCACACCGGAACACCGTAATACACCGTAACCCACAGT
TGTTCCGCCAAGACTGACGCCACCAACATACCGAGAAGATACAGCGTTGCCAGCGGTTGGAGACTCCCCA
TGGGCATGGTGGCGCTAGCAGCTGGTACCCAGCTTCTAGAGATCTGACGGTTCACTAAACGAGCTCTGCT
TATATAGACCTCCCACCGTACACGCCTACCGCCCATTTGCGTCAACGGGGCGGGGTTATTACGACATTTT
GGAAAGTCCCGTTGATTTTGGTGCCAAAACAAACTCCCATTGACGTCAATGGGGTGGAGACTTGGAAATC
CCCGTGAGTCAAACCGCTATCCACGCCCATTGGTGTACTGCCAAAACCGCATCACCATGGTAATAGCGAT
GACTAATACGTAGATGTACTGCCAAGTAGGAAAGTCCCGTAAGGTCATGTACTGGGCATAATGCCAGGCG
GGCCATTTACCGTCATTGACGTCAATAGGGGGCGGACTTGGCATATGATACACTTGATGTACTGCCAAGT
GGGCAGTTTACCGTAAATACTCCACCCATTGACGTCAATGGAAAGTCCCTATTGGCGTTACTATGGGAAC
ATACGTCATTATTGACGTCAATGGGCGGGGGTCGTTGGGCGGTCAGCCAGGCGGGCCATTTACCGTAAGT
TATGTAACGCGGAACTCCATATATGGGCTATGAACTAATGACCCCGTAATTGATTACTATTAATAACTAG
TCAATAATCAATGTCAACATGGCGGTCATATTGGACATGAGCCAATATAAATGTACATATTATGATATAG
ATACAACGTATGCAATGGCCAATAGCCAATATTGATTTATGCTATATAACCAATGACTAATATGGCTAAT
TGCCAATATTGATTCAATGTATAGATCTTCCATACCTACCAGTTCTGCGCCTGCAGCAATGGCAACAACG
TTGCCCGGATCTGCGATGATAAGCTGTCAAACATGAGAATTGGTCGACTAGCTTGGCACGCCAGAAATCC
GCGCGGTGGTTTTTGGGGGTCGGGGGTGTTTGGCAGCCACAGACGCCCGGTGTTCGTGTCGCGCCAGTAC
ATGCGGTCCATGCCCAGGCCATCCAAAAACCATGGGTCTGTCTGCTCAGTCCAGTCGTGGACCTGACCCC
ACGCAACGCCCAAAATAATAACCCCCACGAACCATAAACCATTCCCCATGGGGGACCCCGTCCCTAACCC
ACGGGGCCAGTGGCTATGGCAGGGCCTGCCGCCCCGACGTTGGCTGCGAGCCCTGGGCCTTCACCCGAAC
TTGGGGGGTGGGGTGGGGAAAAGGAAGAAACGCGGGCGTATTGGCCCCAATGGGGTCTCGGTGGGGTATC
GACAGAGTGCCAGCCCTGGGACCGAACCCCGCGTTTATGAACAAACGACCCAACACCCGTGCGTTTTATT
CTGTCTTTTTATTGCCGTCATAGCGCGGGTTCCTTCCGGTATTGTCTCCTTCCGTGTTTCAGTTAGCCTC
CCCCATCTCCCGATCCGGACGAGTGCTGGGGCGTCGGTTTCCACTATCGGCGAGTACTTCTACACAGCCA
TCGGTCCAGACGGCCGCGCTTCTGCGGGCGATTTGTGTACGCCCGACAGTCCCGGCTCCGGATCGGACGA
TTGCGTCGCATCGACCCTGCGCCCAAGCTGCATCATCGAAATTGCCGTCAACCAAGCTCTGATAGAGTTG
GTCAAGACCAATGCGGAGCATATACGCCCGGAGCCGCGGCGATCCTGCAAGCTCCGGATGCCTCCGCTCG
AAGTAGCGCGTCTGCTGCTCCATACAAGCCAACCACGGCCTCCAGAAGAAGATGTTGGCGACCTCGTATT
GGGAATCCCCGAACATCGCCTCGCTCCAGTCAATGACCGCTGTTATGCGGCCATTGTCCGTCAGGACATT
GTTGGAGCCGAAATCCGCGTGCACGAGGTGCCGGACTTCGGGGCAGTCCTCGGCCCAAAGCATCAGCTCA
TCGAGAGCCTGCGCGACGGACGCACTGACGGTGTCGTCCATCACAGTTTGCCAGTGATACACATGGGGAT
CAGCAATCGCGCATATGAAATCACGCCATGTAGTGTATTGACCGATTCCTTGCGGTCCGAATGGGCCGAA
CCCGCTCGTCTGGCTAAGATCGGCCGCAGCGATCGCATCCATGGCCTCCGCGACCGGCTGCAGAACAGCG
GGCAGTTCGGTTTCAGGCAGGTCTTGCAACGTGACACCCTGTGCACGGCGGGAGATGCAATAGGTCAGGC
TCTCGCTGAATTCCCCAATGTCAAGCACTTCCGGAATCGGGAGCGCGGCCGATGCAAAGTGCCGATAAAC
ATAACGATCTTTGTAGAAACCATCGGCGCAGCTATTTACCCGCAGGACATATCCACGCCCTCCTACATCG
AAGCTGAAAGCACGAGATTCTTCGCCCTCCGAGAGCTGCATCAGGTCGGAGACGCTGTCGAACTTTTCGA
TCAGAAACTTCTCGACAGACGTCGCGGTGAGTTCAGGCTTTTTCATATCTCATTGCCCCCCGGGATCTGC
GGCACGCTGTTGACGCTGTTAAGCGGGTCGCTGCAGGGTCGCTCGGTGTTCGAGGCCACACGCGTCACCT
TAATATGCGAAGTGGACCTCGGACCGCGCCGCCCCGACTGCATCTGCGTGTTCGAATTCGCCAATGACAA
GACGCTGGGCGGGGTTTGTGTCATCATAGAACTAAAGACATGCAAATATATTTCTTCCGGGGACACCGCC
AGCAAACGCGAGCAACGGGCCACGGGGATGAAGCAGGGCGGCACCTCGCTAACGGATTCACCACTCCAAG
AATTGGAGCCAATCAATTCTTGCGGAGAACTGTGAATGCGCAAACCAACCCTTGGCAGAACATATCCATC
GCGTCCGCCATCTCCAGCAGCCGCACGCGGCGCATCTCGGGGCCGACGCGCTGGGCTACGTCTTGCTGGC
GTTCGCGACGCGAGGCTGGATGGCCTTCCCCATTATGATTCTTCTCGCTTCCGGCGGCATCGGGATGCCC
GCGTTGCAGGCCATGCTGTCCAGGCAGGTAGATGACGACCATCAGGGACAGCTTCAAGGCCAGCAAAAGG
CCAGGAACCGTAAAAAGGCCGCGTTGCTGGCGTTTTTCCATAGGCTCCGCCCCCCTGACGAGCATCACAA
AAATCGACGCTCAAGTCAGAGGTGGCGAAACCCGACAGGACTATAAAGATACCAGGCGTTTCCCCCTGGA
AGCTCCCTCGTGCGCTCTCCTGTTCCGACCCTGCCGCTTACCGGATACCTGTCCGCCTTTCTCCCTTCGG
GAAGCGTGGCGCTTTCTCATAGCTCACGCTGTAGGTATCTCAGTTCGGTGTAGGTCGTTCGCTCCAAGCT
GGGCTGTGTGCACGAACCCCCCGTTCAGCCCGACCGCTGCGCCTTATCCGGTAACTATCGTCTTGAGTCC
AACCCGGTAAGACACGACTTATCGCCACTGGCAGCAGCCACTGGTAACAGGATTAGCAGAGCGAGGTATG
TAGGCGGTGCTACAGAGTTCTTGAAGTGGTGGCCTAACTACGGCTACACTAGAAGGACAGTATTTGGTAT
CTGCGCTCTGCTGAAGCCAGTTACCTTCGGAAAAAGAGTTGGTAGCTCTTGATCCGGCAAACAAACCACC
GCTGGTAGCGGTGGTTTTTTTGTTTGCAAGCAGCAGATTACGCGCAGAAAAAAAGGATCTCAAGAAGATC
CTTTGATCTTTTCTACGGGGTCTGACGCTCAGTGGAACGAAAACTCACGTTAAGGGATTTTGGTCATGAG
ATTATCAAAAAGGATCTTCACCTAGATCCTTTTAAATTAAAAATGAAGTTTTAAATCAATCTAAAGTATA
TATGAGTAAACTTGGTCTGACAGTTACCAATGCTTAATCAGTGAGGCACCTATCTCAGCGATCTGTCTAT
TTCGTTCATCCATAGTTGCCTGACTCCCCGTCGTGTAGATAACTACGATACGGGAGGGCTTACCATCTGG
CCCCAGTGCTGCAATGATACCGCGAGACCCACGCTCACCGGCTCCAGATTTATCAGCAATAAACCAGCCA
GCCGGAAGGGCCGAGCGCAGAAGTGGTCCTGCAACTTTATCCGCCTCCATCCAGTCTATTAATTGTTGCC
GGGAAGCTAGAGTAAGTAGTTCGCCAGTTAATAGTTTGCGCAACGTTGTTGCCATTGCTRCAGGCATCGT
GGTGTCACGCTCGTCGTTTGGTATGGCTTCATTCAGCTCCGGTTCCCAACGATCAAGGCGAGTTACATGA
TCCCCCATGTTGTGCAAAAAAGCGGTTAGCTCCTTCGGTCCTCCGATCGTTGTCAGAAGTAAGTTGGCCG
CAGTGTTATCACTCATGGTTATGGCAGCACTGCATAATTCTCTTACTGTCATGCCATCCGTAAGATGCTT
TTCTGTGACTGGTGAGTACTCAACCAAGTCATTCTGAGAATAGTGTATGCGGCGACCGAGTTGCTCTTGC
CCGGCGTCAACACGGGATAATACCGCGCCACATAGCAGAACTTTAAAAGTGCTCATCATTGGAAAACGTT
CTTCGGGGCGAAAACTCTCAAGGATCTTACCGCTGTTGAGATCCAGTTCGATGTAACCCACTCGTGCACC
CAACTGATCTTCAGCATCTTTTACTTTCACCAGCGTTTCTGGGTGAGCAAAAACAGGAAGGCAAAATGCC
GCAAAAAAGGGAATAAGGGCGACACGGAAATGTTGAATACTCATACTCTTCCTTTTTCAATATTATTGAA
GCATTTATCAGGGTTATTGTCTCATGAGCGGATACATATTTGAATGTATTTAGAAAAATAAACAAATAGG
GGTTCCGCGCACATTTCCCCGAAAAGTGCCACCTGACGTCTAAGAAACCATTATTATCATGACATTAACC
TATAAAAATAGGCGTATCACGAGGCCCTTTCGTCTTCAAGAATTCTCATGTTTGACAGCTTATCATCGAT
AAGCTGATCCTCACAGGCCGCACCCAGCTTTTCTTCCGTTGCCCCAGTAGCATCTCTGTCTGGTGACCTT
GAAGAGGAAGAGGAGGGGTCCCGAGAATCCCCATCCCTACCGTCCAGCAAAAAGGGGGACGAGGAATTTG
AGGCCTGGCTTGAGGCTCAGGACGCAAATCTTGAGGATGTTCAGCGGGAGTTTTCCGGGCTGCGAGTAAT
TGGTGATGAGGACGAGGATGGTTCGGAGGATGGGGAATTTTCAGACCTGGATCTGTCTGACAGCGACCAT
GAAGGGGATGAGGGTGGGGGGGCTGTTGGAGGGGGCAGGAGTCTGCACTCCCTGTATTCACTGAGCGTCG
TCTAATAAAGATGTCTATTGATCTCTTTTAGTGTGAATCATGTCTGACGAGGGGCCAGGTACAGGACCTG
GAAATGGCCTAGGAGAGAAGGGAGACACATCTGGACCAGAAGGCTCCGGCGGCAGTGGACCTCAAAGAAG
AGGGGGTGATAACCATGGACGAGGACGGGGAAGAGGACGAGGACGAGGAGGCGGAAGACCAGGAGCCCCG
GGCGGCTCAGGATCAGGGCCAAGACATAGAGA
